Addgene plasmid #210734: pUC57-ITR2-H1- sgCTG Frodo-eCMV-SaSpD10A (Neuron codon optimization)-3XFLAG-SV40 NLS-ITR2
Purpose: Coding for SaSp D10A Cas9 alongside Frodo sgRNA targeting CAG repeats
Depositing lab: Vincent Dion. Depositing organization: Cardiff University. Publication: Developing small Cas9 hybrids using molecular modeling. Mangin A, Dion V, Menzies G. bioRxiv 2023.10.24.563270 10.1101/2023.10.24.563270.
Backbone
  Vector backbone: pUC57
  Backbone manufacturer: Genscript
  Vector type: Mammalian Expression, CRISPR
Growth in bacteria
  Bacterial resistance: Ampicillin, 100 μg/mL
  Growth temperature: 37°C
  Growth strain: NEB Stable
  Copy number: High Copy
Gene/Insert 1
  Gene/Insert name: SaSp D10A Cas9
  Species: Synthetic
  Mutation: D10A, N-terminal Sa Cas9, C-terminal Sp Cas9
  Promoter: eCMV
  Tag / fusion protein: 3xFLAG, SV40 NLS, PolyA signal (C terminal on insert)
  Cloning method: Unknown
  Sequencing primers: 5′ n/a
Gene/Insert 2
  Gene/Insert name: Frodo sgCAG (alt name: gRNA target: GCTGCTGCTGCTGCTGCTGGTTTTAGTACTCTGGAAACAGAATCTACTAAAACGGCTAGTTATCAACTTGAAAAAGTGGCACCGAGTCGGTGCAT)
  Species: H. sapiens (human)
  Promoter: H1
  Cloning method: Unknown
  Sequencing primers: 5′ n/a
Resource information
  A portion of this plasmid was derived from a plasmid made by: Genscript
Terms and licenses: Academic/Nonprofit Terms; Industry Terms: Not Available to Industry
Depositor comments: Please visit https://doi.org/10.1101/2023.10.24.563270 for bioRxiv preprint.
How to cite: pUC57-ITR2-H1- sgCTG Frodo-eCMV-SaSpD10A (Neuron codon optimization)-3XFLAG-SV40 NLS-ITR2 was a gift from Vincent Dion (Addgene plasmid # 210734 ; http://n2t.net/addgene:210734 ; RRID:Addgene_210734)
