[The description below was written by a language model from this plasmid's Addgene catalogue record and pLannotate feature annotations shown in this document.]
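Description:
pUC57-ITR2-H1-sgCTG Frodo-eCMV-SaSpD10A-3XFLAG-SV40 NLS-ITR2 is a pUC57-based mammalian expression and CRISPR plasmid. Its entire payload sits between two AAV serotype 2 inverted terminal repeats, an arrangement that normally allows the intervening DNA to be packaged into recombinant AAV, although the catalogue lists the vector type only as mammalian expression/CRISPR. It is maintained in E. coli through a high-copy ColE1/pUC origin and an ampicillin resistance gene (β-lactamase under its own promoter). Remnants of the pUC lac region (lacZα fragment, lac promoter and operator) flank the ITR cassette. The listed growth strain is a recombination-deficient type commonly chosen to keep ITRs stable.

Between the ITRs are two expression units. A human H1 Pol III promoter drives the "Frodo" single guide RNA, whose spacer targets CAG/CTG trinucleotide repeats. In one sequence record its scaffold is annotated as partial matches to both the Staphylococcus aureus and Streptococcus pyogenes gRNA scaffolds, consistent with a hybrid design. Downstream, a CMV enhancer/promoter (eCMV) drives SaSp D10A Cas9, a synthetic chimera with an N-terminal SaCas9 portion and a C-terminal SpCas9 portion, described as codon optimized for neurons. The D10A substitution inactivates the RuvC domain, so the enzyme acts as a nickase. The protein carries C-terminal 3xFLAG and SV40 NLS sequences, and the unit ends in a short synthetic poly(A) signal.

Automated annotation recognises only the SaCas9-like part of the coding sequence and does not call the NLS. The two full-sequence records differ by 13 nt, and their annotations diverge in the gRNA scaffold region. The construct supports work on compact Cas9 hybrids for nicking expanded CAG repeats.
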