Features (pLannotate 1.2.2; 20 found; start..end, strand, type, name):
    137..236     +  misc_feature   bom (fragment): basis of mobility region from pBR322
    242..399     -  CDS            lacZα (fragment): LacZα fragment of β-galactosidase; lacZ fragment
    432..572     -  repeat_region  AAV2 ITR: inverted terminal repeat of adeno-associated virus serotype 2 inverted
    605..695     +  promoter       H1 promoter: human H1 RNA promoter
    723..770     +  misc_RNA       Sa gRNA scaffold (fragment): guide RNA scaffold for the Staphylococcus aureus CRISPR/Cas9 system
    879..1182    +  enhancer       CMV enhancer: human cytomegalovirus immediate early enhancer
   1183..1386    +  promoter       CMV promoter: human cytomegalovirus (CMV) immediate early promoter
   1431..4154    +  CDS            cas9 (fragment): CAS9_STAAU - Experimental evidence at protein level: Swiss-Prot protein existence level 1. CRISPR (clustered regularly interspaced short palindromic repeat) is an adaptive immune system that provides protection against mobile genetic elements (viruses, transposable elements and conjugative plasmids). CRISPR clusters contain spacers, sequences complementary to antecedent mobile elements, and target invading nucleic acids. CRISPR clusters are transcribed and processed into CRISPR RNA (crRNA). In type II CRISPR systems correct processing of pre-crRNA requires a trans- encoded small RNA (tracrRNA)
   4959..4979    +  CDS            FLAG (fragment): FLAG® epitope tag, followed by an enterokinase cleavage site
   5004..5027    +  CDS            3xFLAG (fragment): three tandem FLAG® epitope tags
   5070..5118    +  polyA_signal   poly(A) signal: synthetic polyadenylation signal
   5135..5275    +  repeat_region  AAV2 ITR: inverted terminal repeat of adeno-associated virus serotype 2 inverted
   5357..5373    -  protein_bind   lac operator: The lac repressor binds to the lac operator to inhibit transcription in E. coli. This inhibition can be relieved by adding lactose or isopropyl-β-D-thiogalactopyranoside (IPTG). lac repressor encoded by lacI
   5381..5411    -  promoter       lac promoter: promoter for the E. coli lac operon
   5426..5447    -  protein_bind   CAP binding site: CAP binding activates transcription in the presence of cAMP. E. coli catabolite activator protein
   5460..5552    -  CDS            lacI (fragment): lac repressor; lacI; The lac repressor binds to the lac operator to inhibit transcription in E. coli. This inhibition can be relieved by adding lactose or isopropyl-β-D-thiogalactopyranoside (IPTG).
   5735..6323    -  rep_origin     ori: high-copy-number ColE1/pMB1/pBR322/pUC origin of replication
   6494..7354    -  CDS            AmpR: β-lactamase; bla; confers resistance to ampicillin, carbenicillin, and related antibiotics
   7355..7459    -  promoter       AmpR promoter: bla
   7554..35      +  CDS            rop (fragment) (across the origin): Rop protein, which maintains plasmids at low copy number; rop
>Addgene plasmid #210734 | pUC57-ITR2-H1- sgCTG Frodo-eCMV-SaSpD10A (Neuron codon optimization)-3XFLAG-SV40 NLS-ITR2 | addgene full sequence | sequence record 417955 | Addgene NGS Result
TCGCGCGTTTCGGTGATGACGGTGAAAACCTCTGACACATGCAGCTCCCGGAGACGGTCACAGCTTGTCT
GTAAGCGGATGCCGGGAGCAGACAAGCCCGTCAGGGCGCGTCAGCGGGTGTTGGCGGGTGTCGGGGCTGG
CTTAACTATGCGGCATCAGAGCAGATTGTACTGAGAGTGCACCATATGCGGTGTGAAATACCGCACAGAT
GCGTAAGGAGAAAATACCGCATCAGGCGCCATTCGCCATTCAGGCTGCGCAACTGTTGGGAAGGGCGATC
GGTGCGGGCCTCTTCGCTATTACGCCAGCTGGCGAAAGGGGGATGTGCTGCAAGGCGATTAAGTTGGGTA
ACGCCAGGGTTTTCCCAGTCACGACGTTGTAAAACGACGGCCAGTGAATTCGAGCTCGGTACCTCGCGAA
TGCATCTAGATCCTGCAGGCAGCTGCGCGCTCGCTCGCTCACTGAGGCCGCCCGGGCAAAGCCCGGGCGT
CGGGCGACCTTTGGTCGCCCGGCCTCAGTGAGCGAGCGAGCGCGCAGAGAGGGAGTGGCCAACTCCATCA
CTAGGGGTTCCTGCGGCCCCCCCTAGGTAGGCTAGGCTAGGCGTATATTTGCATGTCGCTATGTGTTCTG
GGAAATCACCATAAACGTGAAATGTCTTTGGATTTGGGAATCTTATAAGTTCTGTATGAGACCACTCTTT
CCCGCTGCTGCTGCTGCTGCTGGTTTTAGTACTCTGGAAACAGAATCTACTAAAACAAGGCAAAATGCCG
AACTTGAAAAAGTGTTTTTTTTCTAGAGGGTACCGGGGCCCGCCTAGGTAGTTATTAATAGTAATCAATT
ACGGGGTCATTAGTTCATAGCCCATATATGGAGTTCCGCGTTACATAACTTACGGTAAATGGCCCGCCTG
GCTGACCGCCCAACGACCCCCGCCCATTGACGTCAATAATGACGTATGTTCCCATAGTAACGCCAATAGG
GACTTTCCATTGACGTCAATGGGTGGAGTATTTACGGTAAACTGCCCACTTGGCAGTACATCAAGTGTAT
CATATGCCAAGTACGCCCCCTATTGACGTCAATGACGGTAAATGGCCCGCCTGGCATTATGCCCAGTACA
TGACCTTATGGGACTTTCCTACTTGGCAGTACATCTACGTATTAGTCATCGCTATTACCATGGTGATGCG
GTTTTGGCAGTACATCAATGGGCGTGGATAGCGGTTTGACTCACGGGGATTTCCAAGTCTCCACCCCATT
GACGTCAATGGGAGTTTGTTTTGGCACCAAAATCAACGGGACTTTCCAAAATGTCGTAACAACTCCGCCC
CATTGACGCAAATGGGCGGTAGGCGTGTACGGTGGGAGGTCTATATAAGCAGAGCTGGTTTAGTGAACCG
TCAGATCCGCTAGCGCTACCGGTCGCCACCATGAAGAGGAATTACATTCTGGGCCTGGCCATCGGGATCA
CCTCTGTGGGGTATGGCATTATCGACTACGAGACAAGAGACGTGATCGACGCAGGCGTCAGACTCTTCAA
GGAGGCCAACGTGGAGAATAACGAAGGCAGGCGGAGCAAGAGGGGTGCAAGGAGATTGAAAAGAAGGCGG
CGCCACAGAATCCAGAGGGTGAAGAAGCTCCTTTTCGACTACAACTTGCTCACCGATCATAGCGAGCTGT
CCGGCATCAATCCTTACGAGGCTAGGGTCAAGGGATTGAGCCAGAAGTTGTCAGAGGAGGAGTTCAGCGC
AGCACTGCTCCATCTTGCCAAGAGGAGAGGAGTCCACAACGTGAATGAGGTGGAGGAAGATACTGGGAAT
GAGCTGAGCACGAAGGAGCAGATCTCTAGAAACTCAAAAGCCTTGGAAGAAAAGTATGTTGCTGAACTCC
AGCTTGAAAGACTCAAGAAGGACGGGGAGGTGAGGGGCTCAATTAACAGGTTCAAGACATCTGACTATGT
GAAAGAAGCAAAGCAGCTCCTCAAAGTGCAAAAAGCTTACCACCAGCTGGACCAAAGTTTTATCGACACG
TACATCGATCTTTTGGAAACACGACGAACGTATTACGAAGGACCAGGTGAAGGCTCACCCTTTGGCTGGA
AAGACATTAAAGAGTGGTACGAAATGTTGATGGGACACTGTACATACTTCCCTGAAGAGCTGCGCAGCGT
CAAGTACGCCTATAACGCCGACCTGTACAACGCCCTTAACGACCTCAACAATTTGGTGATCACTAGAGAC
GAGAACGAAAAGCTCGAGTACTACGAAAAATTCCAAATTATCGAAAATGTCTTCAAGCAGAAGAAAAAGC
CTACACTCAAACAGATTGCCAAAGAGATATTGGTAAACGAAGAGGATATCAAAGGGTACAGAGTCACTTC
CACCGGGAAGCCGGAGTTCACTAATCTCAAGGTTTATCACGACATAAAGGACATAACCGCCCGGAAAGAG
ATCATTGAGAACGCCGAGCTTCTGGACCAGATTGCAAAAATTCTTACTATCTACCAATCATCCGAGGACA
TCCAGGAGGAGCTCACCAATCTTAATAGCGAGCTCACGCAAGAAGAAATTGAGCAAATTAGCAATCTCAA
GGGGTACACCGGAACCCATAATTTGAGCCTTAAGGCTATTAACTTGATTCTGGACGAGCTTTGGCACACG
AACGATAATCAGATTGCCATTTTTAACCGGCTTAAACTCGTTCCGAAGAAAGTTGATTTGAGTCAACAAA
AGGAAATACCTACCACTTTGGTAGACGATTTTATTCTCTCCCCTGTGGTAAAGCGATCCTTTATCCAGTC
AATCAAAGTGATTAATGCAATCATTAAAAAGTACGGGCTGCCCAATGACATTATTATCGAGCTCGCAAGG
GAGAAGAACAGCAAAGATGCCCAGAAGATGATAAACGAGATGCAGAAGCGGAATCGACAGACAAATGAAA
GGATTGAAGAAATAATCCGAACAACAGGGAAGGAAAATGCTAAGTATCTTATCGAAAAGATTAAGCTCCA
CGATATGCAGGAGGGCAAGTGCCTTTACTCTCTCGAGGCGATTCCATTGGAGGACCTCCTTAACAATCCG
TTCAACTACGAGGTGGATCACATCATCCCCAGGAGCGTGAGCTTCGACAACTCATTCAACAACAAGGTGT
TAGTGAAGCAGGAGGAGAACAGCAAGAAAGGTAATAGGACCCCATTCCAGTACCTTAGTAGCTCTGACTC
CAAGATCAGCTACGAGACTTTCAAGAAGCACATACTGAACTTAGCCAAGGGTAAAGGCCGCATTAGCAAA
ACCAAGAAGGAGTATTTGCTGGAAGAAAGGGACATCAACCGGTTCTCAGTCCAGAAGGACTTCATCAACA
GGAACCTGGTGGACACAAGATACGCTACCAGGGGCCTGATGAACCTCTTGAGATCTTACTTCCGGGTCAA
TAACCTGGATGTTAAGGTCAAGTCTATCAACGGCGGCTTCACCAGCTTCCTGAGAAGAAAGTGGAAGTTC
AAGAAGGAGCGAAACAAGGGGTACAAACACCATGCCGAGGACGCTCTGATAATCGCTAACGCCGACTTCA
TCTTCAAGGAGTGGAAGAAGCTGGACAAAGCCAAGAAGGTGATGGAAAACCAGATGTTCGAAGAGAAGCA
GGCTGAGTCCATGCCAGAGATCGAGACAGAGCAGGAATACAAGGAAATCTTCATCACCCCTCACCAGATC
AAACATATTAAGGATTTCAAAGACTATAAGTACTCCCATAGAGTTGACAAAAAGCCCAACAGAGAACTGA
TCAACGACACTCTCTACTCTACCAGAAAGGACGATAAAGGTAACACTCTTATTGTCAACAATCTCAATGG
CCTGTACGACAAGGACAACGATAAGCTGAAGAAACTGATCAACAAATCACCCGAGAAGCTCCTGATGTAC
CACCACGACCCACAGACATACCAGAAGTTGAAGCTCATCATGGAACAGTACGGCGACGAGAAGAACCCCC
TGTACAAATACTACGAGGAAACGGGGAATTACCTCACCAAGTACTCTAAAAAGGACAACGGACCCGTTAT
TAAAAAGATCAAATATTATGGTAACAAGCTTAATGCTCATCTGGACATCACCGATGATTACCCCAATTCC
AGAAATAAGGTGGTCAAACTGTCTACCGGAGGATTCAGTAAGGAAAGCATACTGCCGAAAAGGAATTCCG
ACAAGCTGATCGCTAGGAAGAAGGACTGGGATCCCAAAAAATACGGGGGATTCGACTCCCCCACAGTTGC
GTACAGCGTGCTCGTGGTGGCAAAAGTGGAGAAGGGGAAATCCAAAAAACTAAAATCAGTCAAAGAGCTG
CTTGGCATTACAATCATGGAGAGGTCTTCCTTCGAGAAGAATCCAATTGACTTCCTCGAGGCTAAGGGAT
ACAAGGAGGTGAAGAAGGACTTGATAATCAAACTGCCGAAGTACAGCTTGTTCGAGCTCGAAAATGGCCG
CAAGAGGATGCTGGCTAGCGCTGGCGAGCTCCAGAAGGGCAACGAGCTGGCCCTGCCCAGCAAGTACGTG
AACTTCCTTTATCTCGCATCACACTACGAGAAGCTCAAGGGATCACCCGAGGACAACGAGCAGAAGCAGC
TGTTTGTGGAGCAGCACAAGCACTATCTCGATGAAATTATTGAACAGATCTCCGAATTTTCTAAACGGGT
AATTCTCGCAGACGCTAACCTCGACAAAGTGCTGAGCGCATACAATAAACATCGGGACAAGCCAATTAGG
GAGCAGGCTGAGAACATCATCCATCTTTTCACCTTGACAAATCTCGGCGCTCCAGCCGCCTTCAAGTACT
TCGACACCACCATCGATAGGAAGCGATACACATCAACGAAAGAGGTGCTGGACGCCACTCTGATCCACCA
GAGCATCACCGGCCTGTACGAAACGAGAATCGACTTGTCTCAGCTGGGCGGAGATGACTACAAGGACGAC
GACGACAAGGACTATAAGGACGATGATGATAAGGATTACAAAGATGACGACGATAAGCCCCCCAAGAAGA
AGAGGAAGGTGGAGGCCAGCTAAGAATTCAATAAAAGATCTTTATTTTCATTAGATCTGTGTGTTGGTTT
TTTGTGTGTAAGAATTCCGGCCGCAGGAACCCCTAGTGATGGAGTTGGCCACTCCCTCTCTGCGCGCTCG
CTCGCTCACTGAGGCCGGGCGACCAAAGGTCGCCCGACGCCCGGGCTTTGCCCGGGCGGCCTCAGTGAGC
GAGCGAGCGCGCAGCTGCCTGCAGGATCGGATCCCGGGCCCGTCGACTGCAGAGGCCTGCATGCAAGCTT
GGCGTAATCATGGTCATAGCTGTTTCCTGTGTGAAATTGTTATCCGCTCACAATTCCACACAACATACGA
GCCGGAAGCATAAAGTGTAAAGCCTGGGGTGCCTAATGAGTGAGCTAACTCACATTAATTGCGTTGCGCT
CACTGCCCGCTTTCCAGTCGGGAAACCTGTCGTGCCAGCTGCATTAATGAATCGGCCAACGCGCGGGGAG
AGGCGGTTTGCGTATTGGGCGCTCTTCCGCTTCCTCGCTCACTGACTCGCTGCGCTCGGTCGTTCGGCTG
CGGCGAGCGGTATCAGCTCACTCAAAGGCGGTAATACGGTTATCCACAGAATCAGGGGATAACGCAGGAA
AGAACATGTGAGCAAAAGGCCAGCAAAAGGCCAGGAACCGTAAAAAGGCCGCGTTGCTGGCGTTTTTCCA
TAGGCTCCGCCCCCCTGACGAGCATCACAAAAATCGACGCTCAAGTCAGAGGTGGCGAAACCCGACAGGA
CTATAAAGATACCAGGCGTTTCCCCCTGGAAGCTCCCTCGTGCGCTCTCCTGTTCCGACCCTGCCGCTTA
CCGGATACCTGTCCGCCTTTCTCCCTTCGGGAAGCGTGGCGCTTTCTCATAGCTCACGCTGTAGGTATCT
CAGTTCGGTGTAGGTCGTTCGCTCCAAGCTGGGCTGTGTGCACGAACCCCCCGTTCAGCCCGACCGCTGC
GCCTTATCCGGTAACTATCGTCTTGAGTCCAACCCGGTAAGACACGACTTATCGCCACTGGCAGCAGCCA
CTGGTAACAGGATTAGCAGAGCGAGGTATGTAGGCGGTGCTACAGAGTTCTTGAAGTGGTGGCCTAACTA
CGGCTACACTAGAAGAACAGTATTTGGTATCTGCGCTCTGCTGAAGCCAGTTACCTTCGGAAAAAGAGTT
GGTAGCTCTTGATCCGGCAAACAAACCACCGCTGGTAGCGGTGGTTTTTTTGTTTGCAAGCAGCAGATTA
CGCGCAGAAAAAAAGGATCTCAAGAAGATCCTTTGATCTTTTCTACGGGGTCTGACGCTCAGTGGAACGA
AAACTCACGTTAAGGGATTTTGGTCATGAGATTATCAAAAAGGATCTTCACCTAGATCCTTTTAAATTAA
AAATGAAGTTTTAAATCAATCTAAAGTATATATGAGTAAACTTGGTCTGACAGTTACCAATGCTTAATCA
GTGAGGCACCTATCTCAGCGATCTGTCTATTTCGTTCATCCATAGTTGCCTGACTCCCCGTCGTGTAGAT
AACTACGATACGGGAGGGCTTACCATCTGGCCCCAGTGCTGCAATGATACCGCGAGACCCACGCTCACCG
GCTCCAGATTTATCAGCAATAAACCAGCCAGCCGGAAGGGCCGAGCGCAGAAGTGGTCCTGCAACTTTAT
CCGCCTCCATCCAGTCTATTAATTGTTGCCGGGAAGCTAGAGTAAGTAGTTCGCCAGTTAATAGTTTGCG
CAACGTTGTTGCCATTGCTACAGGCATCGTGGTGTCACGCTCGTCGTTTGGTATGGCTTCATTCAGCTCC
GGTTCCCAACGATCAAGGCGAGTTACATGATCCCCCATGTTGTGCAAAAAAGCGGTTAGCTCCTTCGGTC
CTCCGATCGTTGTCAGAAGTAAGTTGGCCGCAGTGTTATCACTCATGGTTATGGCAGCACTGCATAATTC
TCTTACTGTCATGCCATCCGTAAGATGCTTTTCTGTGACTGGTGAGTACTCAACCAAGTCATTCTGAGAA
TAGTGTATGCGGCGACCGAGTTGCTCTTGCCCGGCGTCAATACGGGATAATACCGCGCCACATAGCAGAA
CTTTAAAAGTGCTCATCATTGGAAAACGTTCTTCGGGGCGAAAACTCTCAAGGATCTTACCGCTGTTGAG
ATCCAGTTCGATGTAACCCACTCGTGCACCCAACTGATCTTCAGCATCTTTTACTTTCACCAGCGTTTCT
GGGTGAGCAAAAACAGGAAGGCAAAATGCCGCAAAAAAGGGAATAAGGGCGACACGGAAATGTTGAATAC
TCATACTCTTCCTTTTTCAATATTATTGAAGCATTTATCAGGGTTATTGTCTCATGAGCGGATACATATT
TGAATGTATTTAGAAAAATAAACAAATAGGGGTTCCGCGCACATTTCCCCGAAAAGTGCCACCTGACGTC
TAAGAAACCATTATTATCATGACATTAACCTATAAAAATAGGCGTATCACGAGGCCCTTTCGTC
