Features (pLannotate 1.2.2; 21 found; start..end, strand, type, name):
    137..236     +  misc_feature   bom (fragment): basis of mobility region from pBR322
    242..399     -  CDS            lacZα (fragment): LacZα fragment of β-galactosidase; lacZ fragment
    432..572     -  repeat_region  AAV2 ITR: inverted terminal repeat of adeno-associated virus serotype 2 inverted
    605..695     +  promoter       H1 promoter: human H1 RNA promoter
    723..756     +  misc_RNA       Sa gRNA scaffold (fragment): guide RNA scaffold for the Staphylococcus aureus CRISPR/Cas9 system
    762..796     +  misc_RNA       gRNA scaffold (fragment): guide RNA scaffold for the Streptococcus pyogenes CRISPR/Cas9 system
    892..1195    +  enhancer       CMV enhancer: human cytomegalovirus immediate early enhancer
   1196..1399    +  promoter       CMV promoter: human cytomegalovirus (CMV) immediate early promoter
   1444..4167    +  CDS            cas9 (fragment): CAS9_STAAU - Experimental evidence at protein level: Swiss-Prot protein existence level 1. CRISPR (clustered regularly interspaced short palindromic repeat) is an adaptive immune system that provides protection against mobile genetic elements (viruses, transposable elements and conjugative plasmids). CRISPR clusters contain spacers, sequences complementary to antecedent mobile elements, and target invading nucleic acids. CRISPR clusters are transcribed and processed into CRISPR RNA (crRNA). In type II CRISPR systems correct processing of pre-crRNA requires a trans- encoded small RNA (tracrRNA)
   4972..4992    +  CDS            FLAG (fragment): FLAG® epitope tag, followed by an enterokinase cleavage site
   5017..5040    +  CDS            3xFLAG (fragment): three tandem FLAG® epitope tags
   5083..5131    +  polyA_signal   poly(A) signal: synthetic polyadenylation signal
   5148..5288    +  repeat_region  AAV2 ITR: inverted terminal repeat of adeno-associated virus serotype 2 inverted
   5370..5386    -  protein_bind   lac operator: The lac repressor binds to the lac operator to inhibit transcription in E. coli. This inhibition can be relieved by adding lactose or isopropyl-β-D-thiogalactopyranoside (IPTG). lac repressor encoded by lacI
   5394..5424    -  promoter       lac promoter: promoter for the E. coli lac operon
   5439..5460    -  protein_bind   CAP binding site: CAP binding activates transcription in the presence of cAMP. E. coli catabolite activator protein
   5473..5565    -  CDS            lacI (fragment): lac repressor; lacI; The lac repressor binds to the lac operator to inhibit transcription in E. coli. This inhibition can be relieved by adding lactose or isopropyl-β-D-thiogalactopyranoside (IPTG).
   5748..6336    -  rep_origin     ori: high-copy-number ColE1/pMB1/pBR322/pUC origin of replication
   6507..7367    -  CDS            AmpR: β-lactamase; bla; confers resistance to ampicillin, carbenicillin, and related antibiotics
   7368..7472    -  promoter       AmpR promoter: bla
   7567..35      +  CDS            rop (fragment) (across the origin): Rop protein, which maintains plasmids at low copy number; rop
>Addgene plasmid #210734 | pUC57-ITR2-H1- sgCTG Frodo-eCMV-SaSpD10A (Neuron codon optimization)-3XFLAG-SV40 NLS-ITR2 | addgene full sequence | sequence record 464595 | Addgene NGS Result
TCGCGCGTTTCGGTGATGACGGTGAAAACCTCTGACACATGCAGCTCCCGGAGACGGTCACAGCTTGTCT
GTAAGCGGATGCCGGGAGCAGACAAGCCCGTCAGGGCGCGTCAGCGGGTGTTGGCGGGTGTCGGGGCTGG
CTTAACTATGCGGCATCAGAGCAGATTGTACTGAGAGTGCACCATATGCGGTGTGAAATACCGCACAGAT
GCGTAAGGAGAAAATACCGCATCAGGCGCCATTCGCCATTCAGGCTGCGCAACTGTTGGGAAGGGCGATC
GGTGCGGGCCTCTTCGCTATTACGCCAGCTGGCGAAAGGGGGATGTGCTGCAAGGCGATTAAGTTGGGTA
ACGCCAGGGTTTTCCCAGTCACGACGTTGTAAAACGACGGCCAGTGAATTCGAGCTCGGTACCTCGCGAA
TGCATCTAGATCCTGCAGGCAGCTGCGCGCTCGCTCGCTCACTGAGGCCGCCCGGGCAAAGCCCGGGCGT
CGGGCGACCTTTGGTCGCCCGGCCTCAGTGAGCGAGCGAGCGCGCAGAGAGGGAGTGGCCAACTCCATCA
CTAGGGGTTCCTGCGGCCCCCCCTAGGTAGGCTAGGCTAGGCGTATATTTGCATGTCGCTATGTGTTCTG
GGAAATCACCATAAACGTGAAATGTCTTTGGATTTGGGAATCTTATAAGTTCTGTATGAGACCACTCTTT
CCCGCTGCTGCTGCTGCTGCTGGTTTTAGTACTCTGGAAACAGAATCTACTAAAACGGCTAGTTATCAAC
TTGAAAAAGTGGCACCGAGTCGGTGCATTTTTTTTCTAGAGGGTACCGGGGCCCGCCTAGGTAGTTATTA
ATAGTAATCAATTACGGGGTCATTAGTTCATAGCCCATATATGGAGTTCCGCGTTACATAACTTACGGTA
AATGGCCCGCCTGGCTGACCGCCCAACGACCCCCGCCCATTGACGTCAATAATGACGTATGTTCCCATAG
TAACGCCAATAGGGACTTTCCATTGACGTCAATGGGTGGAGTATTTACGGTAAACTGCCCACTTGGCAGT
ACATCAAGTGTATCATATGCCAAGTACGCCCCCTATTGACGTCAATGACGGTAAATGGCCCGCCTGGCAT
TATGCCCAGTACATGACCTTATGGGACTTTCCTACTTGGCAGTACATCTACGTATTAGTCATCGCTATTA
CCATGGTGATGCGGTTTTGGCAGTACATCAATGGGCGTGGATAGCGGTTTGACTCACGGGGATTTCCAAG
TCTCCACCCCATTGACGTCAATGGGAGTTTGTTTTGGCACCAAAATCAACGGGACTTTCCAAAATGTCGT
AACAACTCCGCCCCATTGACGCAAATGGGCGGTAGGCGTGTACGGTGGGAGGTCTATATAAGCAGAGCTG
GTTTAGTGAACCGTCAGATCCGCTAGCGCTACCGGTCGCCACCATGAAGAGGAATTACATTCTGGGCCTG
GCCATCGGGATCACCTCTGTGGGGTATGGCATTATCGACTACGAGACAAGAGACGTGATCGACGCAGGCG
TCAGACTCTTCAAGGAGGCCAACGTGGAGAATAACGAAGGCAGGCGGAGCAAGAGGGGTGCAAGGAGATT
GAAAAGAAGGCGGCGCCACAGAATCCAGAGGGTGAAGAAGCTCCTTTTCGACTACAACTTGCTCACCGAT
CATAGCGAGCTGTCCGGCATCAATCCTTACGAGGCTAGGGTCAAGGGATTGAGCCAGAAGTTGTCAGAGG
AGGAGTTCAGCGCAGCACTGCTCCATCTTGCCAAGAGGAGAGGAGTCCACAACGTGAATGAGGTGGAGGA
AGATACTGGGAATGAGCTGAGCACGAAGGAGCAGATCTCTAGAAACTCAAAAGCCTTGGAAGAAAAGTAT
GTTGCTGAACTCCAGCTTGAAAGACTCAAGAAGGACGGGGAGGTGAGGGGCTCAATTAACAGGTTCAAGA
CATCTGACTATGTGAAAGAAGCAAAGCAGCTCCTCAAAGTGCAAAAAGCTTACCACCAGCTGGACCAAAG
TTTTATCGACACGTACATCGATCTTTTGGAAACACGACGAACGTATTACGAAGGACCAGGTGAAGGCTCA
CCCTTTGGCTGGAAAGACATTAAAGAGTGGTACGAAATGTTGATGGGACACTGTACATACTTCCCTGAAG
AGCTGCGCAGCGTCAAGTACGCCTATAACGCCGACCTGTACAACGCCCTTAACGACCTCAACAATTTGGT
GATCACTAGAGACGAGAACGAAAAGCTCGAGTACTACGAAAAATTCCAAATTATCGAAAATGTCTTCAAG
CAGAAGAAAAAGCCTACACTCAAACAGATTGCCAAAGAGATATTGGTAAACGAAGAGGATATCAAAGGGT
ACAGAGTCACTTCCACCGGGAAGCCGGAGTTCACTAATCTCAAGGTTTATCACGACATAAAGGACATAAC
CGCCCGGAAAGAGATCATTGAGAACGCCGAGCTTCTGGACCAGATTGCAAAAATTCTTACTATCTACCAA
TCATCCGAGGACATCCAGGAGGAGCTCACCAATCTTAATAGCGAGCTCACGCAAGAAGAAATTGAGCAAA
TTAGCAATCTCAAGGGGTACACCGGAACCCATAATTTGAGCCTTAAGGCTATTAACTTGATTCTGGACGA
GCTTTGGCACACGAACGATAATCAGATTGCCATTTTTAACCGGCTTAAACTCGTTCCGAAGAAAGTTGAT
TTGAGTCAACAAAAGGAAATACCTACCACTTTGGTAGACGATTTTATTCTCTCCCCTGTGGTAAAGCGAT
CCTTTATCCAGTCAATCAAAGTGATTAATGCAATCATTAAAAAGTACGGGCTGCCCAATGACATTATTAT
CGAGCTCGCAAGGGAGAAGAACAGCAAAGATGCCCAGAAGATGATAAACGAGATGCAGAAGCGGAATCGA
CAGACAAATGAAAGGATTGAAGAAATAATCCGAACAACAGGGAAGGAAAATGCTAAGTATCTTATCGAAA
AGATTAAGCTCCACGATATGCAGGAGGGCAAGTGCCTTTACTCTCTCGAGGCGATTCCATTGGAGGACCT
CCTTAACAATCCGTTCAACTACGAGGTGGATCACATCATCCCCAGGAGCGTGAGCTTCGACAACTCATTC
AACAACAAGGTGTTAGTGAAGCAGGAGGAGAACAGCAAGAAAGGTAATAGGACCCCATTCCAGTACCTTA
GTAGCTCTGACTCCAAGATCAGCTACGAGACTTTCAAGAAGCACATACTGAACTTAGCCAAGGGTAAAGG
CCGCATTAGCAAAACCAAGAAGGAGTATTTGCTGGAAGAAAGGGACATCAACCGGTTCTCAGTCCAGAAG
GACTTCATCAACAGGAACCTGGTGGACACAAGATACGCTACCAGGGGCCTGATGAACCTCTTGAGATCTT
ACTTCCGGGTCAATAACCTGGATGTTAAGGTCAAGTCTATCAACGGCGGCTTCACCAGCTTCCTGAGAAG
AAAGTGGAAGTTCAAGAAGGAGCGAAACAAGGGGTACAAACACCATGCCGAGGACGCTCTGATAATCGCT
AACGCCGACTTCATCTTCAAGGAGTGGAAGAAGCTGGACAAAGCCAAGAAGGTGATGGAAAACCAGATGT
TCGAAGAGAAGCAGGCTGAGTCCATGCCAGAGATCGAGACAGAGCAGGAATACAAGGAAATCTTCATCAC
CCCTCACCAGATCAAACATATTAAGGATTTCAAAGACTATAAGTACTCCCATAGAGTTGACAAAAAGCCC
AACAGAGAACTGATCAACGACACTCTCTACTCTACCAGAAAGGACGATAAAGGTAACACTCTTATTGTCA
ACAATCTCAATGGCCTGTACGACAAGGACAACGATAAGCTGAAGAAACTGATCAACAAATCACCCGAGAA
GCTCCTGATGTACCACCACGACCCACAGACATACCAGAAGTTGAAGCTCATCATGGAACAGTACGGCGAC
GAGAAGAACCCCCTGTACAAATACTACGAGGAAACGGGGAATTACCTCACCAAGTACTCTAAAAAGGACA
ACGGACCCGTTATTAAAAAGATCAAATATTATGGTAACAAGCTTAATGCTCATCTGGACATCACCGATGA
TTACCCCAATTCCAGAAATAAGGTGGTCAAACTGTCTACCGGAGGATTCAGTAAGGAAAGCATACTGCCG
AAAAGGAATTCCGACAAGCTGATCGCTAGGAAGAAGGACTGGGATCCCAAAAAATACGGGGGATTCGACT
CCCCCACAGTTGCGTACAGCGTGCTCGTGGTGGCAAAAGTGGAGAAGGGGAAATCCAAAAAACTAAAATC
AGTCAAAGAGCTGCTTGGCATTACAATCATGGAGAGGTCTTCCTTCGAGAAGAATCCAATTGACTTCCTC
GAGGCTAAGGGATACAAGGAGGTGAAGAAGGACTTGATAATCAAACTGCCGAAGTACAGCTTGTTCGAGC
TCGAAAATGGCCGCAAGAGGATGCTGGCTAGCGCTGGCGAGCTCCAGAAGGGCAACGAGCTGGCCCTGCC
CAGCAAGTACGTGAACTTCCTTTATCTCGCATCACACTACGAGAAGCTCAAGGGATCACCCGAGGACAAC
GAGCAGAAGCAGCTGTTTGTGGAGCAGCACAAGCACTATCTCGATGAAATTATTGAACAGATCTCCGAAT
TTTCTAAACGGGTAATTCTCGCAGACGCTAACCTCGACAAAGTGCTGAGCGCATACAATAAACATCGGGA
CAAGCCAATTAGGGAGCAGGCTGAGAACATCATCCATCTTTTCACCTTGACAAATCTCGGCGCTCCAGCC
GCCTTCAAGTACTTCGACACCACCATCGATAGGAAGCGATACACATCAACGAAAGAGGTGCTGGACGCCA
CTCTGATCCACCAGAGCATCACCGGCCTGTACGAAACGAGAATCGACTTGTCTCAGCTGGGCGGAGATGA
CTACAAGGACGACGACGACAAGGACTATAAGGACGATGATGATAAGGATTACAAAGATGACGACGATAAG
CCCCCCAAGAAGAAGAGGAAGGTGGAGGCCAGCTAAGAATTCAATAAAAGATCTTTATTTTCATTAGATC
TGTGTGTTGGTTTTTTGTGTGTAAGAATTCCGGCCGCAGGAACCCCTAGTGATGGAGTTGGCCACTCCCT
CTCTGCGCGCTCGCTCGCTCACTGAGGCCGGGCGACCAAAGGTCGCCCGACGCCCGGGCTTTGCCCGGGC
GGCCTCAGTGAGCGAGCGAGCGCGCAGCTGCCTGCAGGATCGGATCCCGGGCCCGTCGACTGCAGAGGCC
TGCATGCAAGCTTGGCGTAATCATGGTCATAGCTGTTTCCTGTGTGAAATTGTTATCCGCTCACAATTCC
ACACAACATACGAGCCGGAAGCATAAAGTGTAAAGCCTGGGGTGCCTAATGAGTGAGCTAACTCACATTA
ATTGCGTTGCGCTCACTGCCCGCTTTCCAGTCGGGAAACCTGTCGTGCCAGCTGCATTAATGAATCGGCC
AACGCGCGGGGAGAGGCGGTTTGCGTATTGGGCGCTCTTCCGCTTCCTCGCTCACTGACTCGCTGCGCTC
GGTCGTTCGGCTGCGGCGAGCGGTATCAGCTCACTCAAAGGCGGTAATACGGTTATCCACAGAATCAGGG
GATAACGCAGGAAAGAACATGTGAGCAAAAGGCCAGCAAAAGGCCAGGAACCGTAAAAAGGCCGCGTTGC
TGGCGTTTTTCCATAGGCTCCGCCCCCCTGACGAGCATCACAAAAATCGACGCTCAAGTCAGAGGTGGCG
AAACCCGACAGGACTATAAAGATACCAGGCGTTTCCCCCTGGAAGCTCCCTCGTGCGCTCTCCTGTTCCG
ACCCTGCCGCTTACCGGATACCTGTCCGCCTTTCTCCCTTCGGGAAGCGTGGCGCTTTCTCATAGCTCAC
GCTGTAGGTATCTCAGTTCGGTGTAGGTCGTTCGCTCCAAGCTGGGCTGTGTGCACGAACCCCCCGTTCA
GCCCGACCGCTGCGCCTTATCCGGTAACTATCGTCTTGAGTCCAACCCGGTAAGACACGACTTATCGCCA
CTGGCAGCAGCCACTGGTAACAGGATTAGCAGAGCGAGGTATGTAGGCGGTGCTACAGAGTTCTTGAAGT
GGTGGCCTAACTACGGCTACACTAGAAGAACAGTATTTGGTATCTGCGCTCTGCTGAAGCCAGTTACCTT
CGGAAAAAGAGTTGGTAGCTCTTGATCCGGCAAACAAACCACCGCTGGTAGCGGTGGTTTTTTTGTTTGC
AAGCAGCAGATTACGCGCAGAAAAAAAGGATCTCAAGAAGATCCTTTGATCTTTTCTACGGGGTCTGACG
CTCAGTGGAACGAAAACTCACGTTAAGGGATTTTGGTCATGAGATTATCAAAAAGGATCTTCACCTAGAT
CCTTTTAAATTAAAAATGAAGTTTTAAATCAATCTAAAGTATATATGAGTAAACTTGGTCTGACAGTTAC
CAATGCTTAATCAGTGAGGCACCTATCTCAGCGATCTGTCTATTTCGTTCATCCATAGTTGCCTGACTCC
CCGTCGTGTAGATAACTACGATACGGGAGGGCTTACCATCTGGCCCCAGTGCTGCAATGATACCGCGAGA
CCCACGCTCACCGGCTCCAGATTTATCAGCAATAAACCAGCCAGCCGGAAGGGCCGAGCGCAGAAGTGGT
CCTGCAACTTTATCCGCCTCCATCCAGTCTATTAATTGTTGCCGGGAAGCTAGAGTAAGTAGTTCGCCAG
TTAATAGTTTGCGCAACGTTGTTGCCATTGCTACAGGCATCGTGGTGTCACGCTCGTCGTTTGGTATGGC
TTCATTCAGCTCCGGTTCCCAACGATCAAGGCGAGTTACATGATCCCCCATGTTGTGCAAAAAAGCGGTT
AGCTCCTTCGGTCCTCCGATCGTTGTCAGAAGTAAGTTGGCCGCAGTGTTATCACTCATGGTTATGGCAG
CACTGCATAATTCTCTTACTGTCATGCCATCCGTAAGATGCTTTTCTGTGACTGGTGAGTACTCAACCAA
GTCATTCTGAGAATAGTGTATGCGGCGACCGAGTTGCTCTTGCCCGGCGTCAATACGGGATAATACCGCG
CCACATAGCAGAACTTTAAAAGTGCTCATCATTGGAAAACGTTCTTCGGGGCGAAAACTCTCAAGGATCT
TACCGCTGTTGAGATCCAGTTCGATGTAACCCACTCGTGCACCCAACTGATCTTCAGCATCTTTTACTTT
CACCAGCGTTTCTGGGTGAGCAAAAACAGGAAGGCAAAATGCCGCAAAAAAGGGAATAAGGGCGACACGG
AAATGTTGAATACTCATACTCTTCCTTTTTCAATATTATTGAAGCATTTATCAGGGTTATTGTCTCATGA
GCGGATACATATTTGAATGTATTTAGAAAAATAAACAAATAGGGGTTCCGCGCACATTTCCCCGAAAAGT
GCCACCTGACGTCTAAGAAACCATTATTATCATGACATTAACCTATAAAAATAGGCGTATCACGAGGCCC
TTTCGTC
